>Addgene plasmid #118463 | pcDNA3-ExRai-AktAR(T/A) | addgene full sequence | sequence record 230224 | Addgene NGS Result
GACGGATCGGGAGATCTCCCGATCCCCTATGGTGCACTCTCAGTACAATCTGCTCTGATGCCGCATAGTT
AAGCCAGTATCTGCTCCCTGCTTGTGTGTTGGAGGTCGCTGAGTAGTGCGCGAGCAAAATTTAAGCTACA
ACAAGGCAAGGCTTGACCGACAATTGCATGAAGAATCTGCTTAGGGTTAGGCGTTTTGCGCTGCTTCGCG
ATGTACGGGCCAGATATACGCGTTGACATTGATTATTGACTAGTTATTAATAGTAATCAATTACGGGGTC
ATTAGTTCATAGCCCATATATGGAGTTCCGCGTTACATAACTTACGGTAAATGGCCCGCCTGGCTGACCG
CCCAACGACCCCCGCCCATTGACGTCAATAATGACGTATGTTCCCATAGTAACGCCAATAGGGACTTTCC
ATTGACGTCAATGGGTGGAGTATTTACGGTAAACTGCCCACTTGGCAGTACATCAAGTGTATCATATGCC
AAGTACGCCCCCTATTGACGTCAATGACGGTAAATGGCCCGCCTGGCATTATGCCCAGTACATGACCTTA
TGGGACTTTCCTACTTGGCAGTACATCTACGTATTAGTCATCGCTATTACCATGGTGATGCGGTTTTGGC
AGTACATCAATGGGCGTGGATAGCGGTTTGACTCACGGGGATTTCCAAGTCTCCACCCCATTGACGTCAA
TGGGAGTTTGTTTTGGCACCAAAATCAACGGGACTTTCCAAAATGTCGTAACAACTCCGCCCCATTGACG
CAAATGGGCGGTAGGCGTGTACGGTGGGAGGTCTATATAAGCAGAGCTCTCTGGCTAACTAGAGAACCCA
CTGCTTACTGGCTTATCGAAATTAATACGACTCACTATAGGGAGACCCAAGCTTGCGGCCGCCACCATGG
TGCGGGGTTCTCATCATCATCATCATCATGGTATGGCTAGCATGACTGGTGGACAGCAAATGGGTCGGGA
TCTGTACGACGATGACGATAAGGATCCCGTCGACCCTCGTCCGCGCTCGTGCGCCTGGCCGGACCCCAGG
CCGGAGTTTGGAGGTACCGGCGGCAGCGAGCTCAGCGCGATCAACGTCTATATCAAGGCCGACAAGCAGA
AGAACGGCATCAAGGCGAACTTCAAGATCCGCCACAACATCGAGGACGGCGGCGTGCAGCTCGCCTACCA
CTACCAGCAGAACACCCCCATCGGCGACGGCCCCGTGCTGCTGCCCGACAACCACTACCTGAGCGTGCAG
TCCAAACTTTCGAAAGACCCCAACGAGAAGCGCGATCACATGGTCCTGCTGGAGTTCGTGACCGCCGCCG
GGATCACTCTCGGCATGGACGAGCTGTACAAGGGCGGTACCGGAGGGAGCATGGTGAGCAAGGGCGAGGA
GCTGTTCACCGGGGTGGTGCCCATCCTGGTCGAGCTGGACGGCGACGTAAACGGCCACAAGTTCAGCGTG
TCCGGCGAGGGTGAGGGCGATGCCACCTACGGCAAGCTGACCCTGAAGTTCATCTGCACCACCGGCAAGC
TGCCCGTGCCCTGGCCCACCCTCGTGACCACCCTGACCTACGGCGTGCAGTGCTTCAGCCGCTACCCCGA
CCACATGAAGCAGCACGACTTCTTCAAGTCCGCCATGCCCGAAGGCTACATCCAGGAGCGCACCATCTTC
TTCAAGGACGACGGCAACTACAAGACCCGCGCCGAGGTGAAGTTCGAGGGCGACACCCTGGTGAACCGCA
TCGAGCTGAAGGGCATCGACTTCAAGGAGGACGGCAACATCCTGGGGCACAAGCTGGAGTACAACAGCAT
GCATAAGTTTTCTCAAGAACAGATCGGCGAAAACATTGTGTGCAGGGTCATTTGTACCACGGGTCAAATT
CCCATCCGAGATTTGTCAGCTGATATTTCACAAGTGCTTAAGGAAAAACGATCCATAAAGAAAGTTTGGA
CATTTGGTAGAAACCCAGCCTGTGACTATCATTTAGGAAACATTTCAAGACTGTCAAATAAGCATTTCCA
AATACTACTAGGAGAAGACGGTAACCTTTTATTGAATGACATTTCCACTAATGGGACCTGGTTAAATGGG
CAAAAAGTCGAGAAGAACAGCAATCAGTTACTGTCTCAAGGTGATGAAATAACCGTTGGTGTAGGCGTGG
AATCAGATATTTTATCTCTGGTCATTTTCATAAACGACAAATTTAAGCAGTGCCTCGAGCAGAACAAAGT
TGATCGCTAAGAATTCTGCAGATATCCATCACACTGGCGGCCGCTCGAGCATGCATCTAGAGGGCCCTAT
TCTATAGTGTCACCTAAATGCTAGAGCTCGCTGATCAGCCTCGACTGTGCCTTCTAGTTGCCAGCCATCT
GTTGTTTGCCCCTCCCCCGTGCCTTCCTTGACCCTGGAAGGTGCCACTCCCACTGTCCTTTCCTAATAAA
ATGAGGAAATTGCATCGCATTGTCTGAGTAGGTGTCATTCTATTCTGGGGGGTGGGGTGGGGCAGGACAG
CAAGGGGGAGGATTGGGAAGACAATAGCAGGCATGCTGGGGATGCGGTGGGCTCTATGGCTTCTGAGGCG
GAAAGAACCAGCTGGGGCTCTAGGGGGTATCCCC
[124 nt withheld, positions 2625-2748]
C
[91 nt withheld, positions 2750-2840]
A
[49 nt withheld, positions 2842-2890]
CCTTTGACGTTGGAGTCCACGTTCTTT
[37 nt withheld, positions 2918-2954]
ACCCTATCTCGGTCTATTCTTTTGATTTATAAGGGATTTTGCCGATTTCGGCCTATTGGTTAAAAAATGA
GCTGATTTAACAAAAATTTAACGCGAATTAATTCTGTGGAATGTGTGTCAGTTAGGGTGTGGAAAGTCCC
CAGGCTCCCCAGCAGGCAGAAGTATGCAAAGCATGCATCTCAATTAGTCAGCAACCAGGTGTGGAAAGTC
CCCAGGCTCCCCAGCAGGCAGAAGTATGCAAAGCATGCATCTCAATTAGTCAGCAACCATAGTCCCGCCC
CTAACTCCGCCCATCCCGCCCCTAACTCCGCCCAGTTCCGCCCATTCTCCGCCCCATGGCTGACTAATTT
TTTTTATTTATGCAGAGGCCGAGGCCGCCTCTGCCTCTGAGCTATTCCAGAAGTAGTGAGGAGGCTTTTT
TGGAGGCCTAGGCTTTTGCAAAAAGCTCCCGGGAGCTTGTATATCCATTTTCGGATCTGATCAAGAGACA
GGATGAGGATCGTTTCGCATGATTGAACAAGATGGATTGCACGCAGGTTCTCCGGCCGCTTGGGTGGAGA
GGCTATTCGGCTATGACTGGGCACAACAGACAATCGGCTGCTCTGATGCCGCCGTGTTCCGGCTGTCAGC
GCAGGGGCGCCCGGTTCTTTTTGTCAAGACCGACCTGTCCGGTGCCCTGAATGAACTGCAGGACGAGGCA
GCGCGGCTATCGTGGCTGGCCACGACGGGCGTTCCTTGCGCAGCTGTGCTCGACGTTGTCACTGAAGCGG
GAAGGGACTGGCTGCTATTGGGCGAAGTGCCGGGGCAGGATCTCCTGTCATCTCACCTTGCTCCTGCCGA
GAAAGTATCCATCATGGCTGATGCAATGCGGCGGCTGCATACGCTTGATCCGGCTACCTGCCCATTCGAC
CACCAAGCGAAACATCGCATCGAGCGAGCACGTACTCGGATGGAAGCCGGTCTTGTCGATCAGGATGATC
TGGACGAAGAGCATCAGGGGCTCGCGCCAGCCGAACTGTTCGCCAGGCTCAAGGCGCGCATGCCCGACGG
CGAGGATCTCGTCGTGACCCATGGCGATGCCTGCTTGCCGAATATCATGGTGGAAAATGGCCGCTTTTCT
GGATTCATCGACTGTGGCCGGCTGGGTGTGGCGGACCGCTATCAGGACATAGCGTTGGCTACCCGTGATA
TTGCTGAAGAGCTTGGCGGCGAATGGGCTGACCGCTTCCTCGTGCTTTACGGTATCGCCGCTCCCGATTC
GCAGCGCATCGCCTTCTATCGCCTTCTTGACGAGTTCTTCTGAGCGGGACTCTGGGGTTCGAAATGACCG
ACCAAGCGACGCCCAACCTGCCATCACGAGATTTCGATTCCACCGCCGCCTTCTATGAAAGGTTGGGCTT
CGGAATCGTTTTCCGGGACGCCGGCTGGATGATCCTCCAGCGCGGGGATCTCATGCTGGAGTTCTTCGCC
CACCCCAACTTGTTTATTGCAGCTTATAATGGTTACAAATAAAGCAATAGCATCACAAATTTCACAAATA
AAGCATTTTTTTCACTGCATTCTAGTTGTGGTTTGTCCAAACTCATCAATGTATCTTATCATGTCTGTAT
ACCGTCGACCTCTAGCTAGAGCTTGGCGTAATCATGGTCATAGCTGTTTCCTGTGTGAAATTGTTATCCG
CTCACAATTCCACACAACATACGAGCCGGAAGCATAAAGTGTAAAGCCTGGGGTGCCTAATGAGTGAGCT
AACTCACATTAATTGCGTTGCGCTCACTGCCCGCTTTCCAGTCGGGAAACCTGTCGTGCCAGCTGCATTA
ATGAATCGGCCAACGCGCGGGGAGAGGCGGTTTGCGTATTGGGCGCTCTTCCGCTTCCTCGCTCACTGAC
TCGCTGCGCTCGGTCGTTCGGCTGCGGCGAGCGGTATCAGCTCACTCAAAGGCGGTAATACGGTTATCCA
CAGAATCAGGGGATAACGCAGGAAAGAACATGTGAGCAAAAGGCCAGCAAAAGGCCAGGAACCGTAAAAA
GGCCGCGTTGCTGGCGTTTTTCCATAGGCTCCGCCCCCCTGACGAGCATCACAAAAATCGACGCTCAAGT
CAGAGGTGGCGAAACCCGACAGGACTATAAAGATACCAGGCGTTTCCCCCTGGAAGCTCCCTCGTGCGCT
CTCCTGTTCCGACCCTGCCGCTTACCGGATACCTGTCCGCCTTTCTCCCTTCGGGAAGCGTGGCGCTTTC
TCATAGCTCACGCTGTAGGTATCTCAGTTCGGTGTAGGTCGTTCGCTCCAAGCTGGGCTGTGTGCACGAA
CCCCCCGTTCAGCCCGACCGCTGCGCCTTATCCGGTAACTATCGTCTTGAGTCCAACCCGGTAAGACACG
ACTTATCGCCACTGGCAGCAGCCACTGGTAACAGGATTAGCAAAGCGAGGTATGTAGGCGGTGCTACAGA
GTTCTTGAAGTGGTGGCCTAACTACGGCTACACTAGAAGAACAGTATTTGGTATCTGCGCTCTGCTGAAG
CCAGTTACCTTCGGAAAAAGAGTTGGTAGCTCTTGATCCGGCAAACAAACCACCGCTGGTAGCGGTGGTT
TTTTTGTTTGCAAGCAGCAGATTACGCGCAGAAAAAAAGGATCTCAAGAAGATCCTTTGATCTTTTCTAC
GGGGTCTGACGCTCAGTGGAACGAAAACTCACGTTAAGGGATTTTGGTCATGAGATTATCAAAAAGGATC
TTCACCTAGATCCTTTTAAATTAAAAATGAAGTTTTAAATCAATCTAAAGTATATATGAGTAAACTTGGT
CTGACAGTTACCAATGCTTAATCAGTGAGGCACCTATCTCAGCGATCTGTCTATTTCGTTCATCCATAGT
TGCCTGACTCCCCGTCGTGTAGATAACTACGATACGGGAGGGCTTACCATCTGGCCCCAGTGCTGCAATG
ATACCGCGAGACCCACGCTCACCGGCTCCAGATTTATCAGCAATAAACCAGCCAGCCGGAAGGGCCGAGC
GCAGAAGTGGTCCTGCAACTTTATCCGCCTCCATCCAGTCTATTAATTGTTGCCGGGAAGCTAGAGTAAG
TAGTTCGCCAGTTAATAGTTTGCGCAACGTTGTTGCCATTGCTACAGGCATCGTGGTGTCACGCTCGTCG
TTTGGTATGGCTTCATTCAGCTCCGGTTCCCAACGATCAAGGCGAGTTACATGATCCCCCATGTTGTGCA
AAAAAGCGGTTAGCTCCTTCGGTCCTCCGATCGTTGTCAGAAGTAAGTTGGCCGCAGTGTTATCACTCAT
GGTTATGGCAGCACTGCATAATTCTCTTACTGTCATGCCATCCGTAAGATGCTTTTCTGTGACTGGTGAG
TACTCAACCAAGTCATTCTGAGAATAGTGTATGCGGCGACCGAGTTGCTCTTGCCCGGCGTCAATACGGG
ATAATACCGCGCCACATAGCAGAACTTTAAAAGTGCTCATCATTGGAAAACGTTCTTCGGGGCGAAAACT
CTCAAGGATCTTACCGCTGTTGAGATCCAGTTCGATGTAACCCACTCGTGCACCCAACTGATCTTCAGCA
TCTTTTACTTTCACCAGCGTTTCTGGGTGAGCAAAAACAGGAAGGCAAAATGCCGCAAAAAAGGGAATAA
GGGCGACACGGAAATGTTGAATACTCATACTCTTCCTTTTTCAATATTATTGAAGCATTTATCAGGGTTA
TTGTCTCATGAGCGGATACATATTTGAATGTATTTAGAAAAATAAACAAATAGGGGTTCCGCGCACATTT
CCCCGAAAAGTGCCACCTGACGTC
Features (pLannotate 1.2.2; 25 found; start..end, strand, type, name):
     28..80      -  misc_feature   bom (fragment): basis of mobility region from pBR322
    235..614     +  enhancer       CMV enhancer: human cytomegalovirus immediate early enhancer
    615..818     +  promoter       CMV promoter: human cytomegalovirus (CMV) immediate early promoter
    814..847     +  LTR            5' LTR (truncated) (fragment): truncated 5' long terminal repeat (LTR) from HIV-1
    863..881     +  promoter       T7 promoter: promoter for bacteriophage T7 RNA polymerase
    922..942     +  CDS            capTEV™ (fragment): composite tag for in vivo biotinylation, TEV protease cleavage, and 6xHis tagging
    943..975     +  CDS            T7 tag (gene 10 leader): leader peptide from bacteriophage T7 gene 10 promotes efficient translation in E. coli
    979..1002    +  CDS            Xpress™ tag: Xpress™ epitope tag, including an enterokinase recognition and cleavage site
   1093..1815    +  CDS            cEGFP: cEGFP is a basic (constitutively fluorescent) green fluorescent protein published in 2008, derived from Aequorea victoria.
   1825..2247    +  CDS            RAD53 (fragment): RAD53_YEAST - Also known as MEC2, SAD1, SPK1. Experimental evidence at protein level: Swiss-Prot protein existence level 1. Controls S-phase checkpoint as well as G1 and G2 DNA damage checkpoints. Phosphorylates proteins on serine, threonine, and tyrosine. Prevents entry into anaphase and mitotic exit after DNA damage via regulation of the Polo kinase CDC5. Seems to be involved in the phosphorylation of RPH1. From Saccharomyces cerevisiae (strain ATCC 204508 / S288c) (Baker's yeast).
   2311..2329    -  promoter       SP6 promoter: promoter for bacteriophage SP6 RNA polymerase
   2355..2579    +  polyA_signal   bGH poly(A) signal: bovine growth hormone polyadenylation signal
   2583..2604    +  promoter       SV40 promoter (fragment): SV40 enhancer and early promoter
   2625..3053    +  rep_origin     f1 ori (sequence partly withheld): f1 bacteriophage origin of replication; arrow indicates direction of (+) strand synthesis
   3067..3396    +  promoter       SV40 promoter: SV40 enhancer and early promoter
   3463..4254    +  CDS            neo: KKA2_KLEPN - Also known as kan, nptII. Experimental evidence at protein level: Swiss-Prot protein existence level 1. Resistance to kanamycin, neomycin, paromomycin, ribostamycin, butirosin and gentamicin B. From Klebsiella pneumoniae.
   4278..4436    +  CDS            ble (fragment): BLE_KLEPN - Experimental evidence at protein level: Swiss-Prot protein existence level 1. Binding protein with a strong affinity to the bleomycin family of antibiotics. Binds to CL990; an antimitotic-antibiotic compound. From Klebsiella pneumoniae.
   4431..4552    +  polyA_signal   SV40 poly(A) signal: SV40 polyadenylation signal
   4625..4641    -  protein_bind   lac operator: The lac repressor binds to the lac operator to inhibit transcription in E. coli. This inhibition can be relieved by adding lactose or isopropyl-β-D-thiogalactopyranoside (IPTG). lac repressor encoded by lacI
   4649..4679    -  promoter       lac promoter: promoter for the E. coli lac operon
   4694..4715    -  protein_bind   CAP binding site: CAP binding activates transcription in the presence of cAMP. E. coli catabolite activator protein
   4728..4820    -  CDS            lacI (fragment): lac repressor; lacI; The lac repressor binds to the lac operator to inhibit transcription in E. coli. This inhibition can be relieved by adding lactose or isopropyl-β-D-thiogalactopyranoside (IPTG).
   5003..5591    -  rep_origin     ori: high-copy-number ColE1/pMB1/pBR322/pUC origin of replication
   5762..6622    -  CDS            AmpR: β-lactamase; bla; confers resistance to ampicillin, carbenicillin, and related antibiotics
   6623..6727    -  promoter       AmpR promoter: bla
