[The description below was written by a language model from this plasmid's Addgene catalogue record and pLannotate feature annotations shown in this document.]
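Description:
pcDNA3-ExRai-AktAR(T/A) is a mammalian expression plasmid of about 6.8 kb built on the pcDNA3 backbone. It encodes a negative-control version of the ExRai-AktAR biosensor, a single-fluorophore reporter of signalling activity. In bacteria it is maintained at high copy from a ColE1/pUC-type origin under ampicillin selection (AmpR with its bla promoter). An f1 origin is also present. For mammalian cells, an SV40 early promoter drives a neomycin phosphotransferase gene followed by an SV40 polyadenylation signal, which allows G418 selection of stable transfectants.

The synthetic 1.2 kb insert sits between BamHI and EcoRI sites, downstream of the CMV immediate-early enhancer and promoter and upstream of the bovine growth hormone polyadenylation signal. Flanking T7 and SP6 phage promoters are standard features of the backbone polylinker. The open reading frame begins with backbone-encoded N-terminal tags: 6xHis, the T7 gene 10 leader and the Xpress epitope with its enterokinase site. The annotated sensor body consists of a GFP-derived coding segment matched to cEGFP, followed by a fragment of yeast RAD53, which presumably serves as the phosphoamino acid-binding module. The feature table does not separately annotate the kinase substrate peptide, although an unannotated stretch lies between the tags and the fluorescent protein.

The defining change in this construct is a threonine-to-alanine substitution in the substrate sequence, which removes the phosphoacceptor residue. The sensor therefore should not respond to kinase activity. It is used alongside the wild-type ExRai-AktAR in live-cell imaging to confirm that fluorescence changes depend on phosphorylation of the substrate.

A few minor annotations, such as the truncated HIV-1 LTR, capTEV, ble and lacI fragments, are probably short sequence matches rather than functional elements.
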