Addgene plasmid #118463: pcDNA3-ExRai-AktAR(T/A)
Purpose: Negative-control mutant for ExRai-AktAR biosensor.
Depositing lab: Jin Zhang. Depositing organization: University of California, San Diego (UCSD). Publication: Single-fluorophore biosensors for sensitive and multiplexed detection of signalling activities. Mehta S, Zhang Y, Roth RH, Zhang JF, Mo A, Tenner B, Huganir RL, Zhang J. Nat Cell Biol. 2018 Sep 24. pii: 10.1038/s41556-018-0200-6. doi: 10.1038/s41556-018-0200-6. PubMed 30250062.
Backbone
  Vector backbone: pcDNA3
  Backbone manufacturer: Invitrogen
  Backbone size w/o insert (bp): 5527
  Total vector size (bp): 6759
  Vector type: Mammalian Expression
  Selectable markers: Neomycin (select with G418)
Growth in bacteria
  Bacterial resistance: Ampicillin, 100 μg/mL
  Growth temperature: 37°C
  Growth strain: DH5alpha
  Copy number: High Copy
Gene/Insert
  Gene/Insert name: ExRai-AktAR(T/A)
  Species: Synthetic
  Insert size (bp): 1242
  Mutation: Contains Thr-to-Ala mutation in substrate sequence.
  Promoter: CMV
  Tag / fusion protein: 6xHIS (N terminal on backbone); T7 tag (gene 10 leader) (N terminal on backbone); Xpress (TM) tag (N terminal on backbone)
  Cloning method: Restriction Enzyme; 5′ cloning site BamHI (not destroyed); 3′ cloning site EcoRI (not destroyed)
  Sequencing primers: 5′ CMV forward; 3′ BGH reverse
Terms and licenses: Academic/Nonprofit Terms; Industry Terms: Not Available to Industry
How to cite: pcDNA3-ExRai-AktAR(T/A) was a gift from Jin Zhang (Addgene plasmid # 118463 ; http://n2t.net/addgene:118463 ; RRID:Addgene_118463)
